Addgene plasmid #187885: UAS-4x(tRNA::dsarm{sgRNA})
Purpose: Gal4/UAS sgRNA expression targeting dsarm
Depositing lab: Lukas Neukomm. Depositing organization: Universite de Lausanne (UNIL). Publication: The NAD(+) precursor NMN activates dSarm to trigger axon degeneration in Drosophila. Llobet Rosell A, Paglione M, Gilley J, Kocia M, Perillo G, Gasparrini M, Cialabrini L, Raffaelli N, Angeletti C, Orsomando G, Wu PH, Coleman MP, Loreto A, Neukomm LJ. Elife. 2022 Dec 7;11:e80245. doi: 10.7554/eLife.80245. PubMed 36476387.
Backbone
  Vector backbone: pCASPR (attB)
  Backbone size w/o insert (bp): 9000
  Total vector size (bp): 10000
Growth in bacteria
  Bacterial resistance: Ampicillin, 100 μg/mL
  Growth temperature: 37°C
  Growth strain: DH5alpha
  Copy number: Unknown
Gene/Insert
  Gene/Insert name: 4 sgRNAs targeting dSarm (alt name: gRNA: GGGCGGCGGTGGGATGGGTA, GGATAATGGTCTGGATAAGG, GGTTCCCTTGTGGTCCGTGG, GGAGGTGGTGGCGGCGTTAC)
  Insert size (bp): 1000
Terms and licenses: Academic/Nonprofit Terms; Industry Terms: Not Available to Industry
How to cite: UAS-4x(tRNA::dsarm{sgRNA}) was a gift from Lukas Neukomm (Addgene plasmid # 187885 ; http://n2t.net/addgene:187885 ; RRID:Addgene_187885)
