[The description below was written by a language model from this plasmid's Addgene catalogue record and pLannotate feature annotations shown in this document.]
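Description:
UAS-4x(tRNA::dsarm{sgRNA}) is a Drosophila transgenesis plasmid for Gal4/UAS-controlled expression of four Cas9 guide RNAs directed against dsarm. The catalogue lists the backbone as pCASPR (attB), with a total size of about 10 kb; the sequenced record is 9,708 nt. It is propagated in E. coli through a high-copy ColE1/pUC-type origin and selected with ampicillin via the β-lactamase gene, with small rop and bom remnants from pBR322 also detected. For fly work it carries P element 5' and 3' ends and a mini-white gene, the eye-colour marker used to identify transformants. The annotation does not pick out an attB site or the UAS repeats themselves, although both are implied by the plasmid and backbone names.

The payload sits downstream of the annotated Drosophila hsp70Bb promoter, which in UAS vectors of this type serves as the basal promoter acted on by Gal4. It consists of five tRNA elements alternating with four S. pyogenes guide scaffolds (three annotated as tracrRNA fragments, one as a full gRNA scaffold), with short gaps before each scaffold that are consistent with the four dsarm spacers. In this polycistronic design a single Pol II transcript is cut by the endogenous tRNA-processing machinery, releasing the individual sgRNAs. The array is followed by SV40 small t intron and early-region fragments and the SV40 polyadenylation signal, which is the usual 3' end of pUAST-style vectors. No Cas9 is encoded, so it must be supplied separately. Combined with a tissue-specific Gal4 driver, the construct allows conditional mutagenesis of dsarm, and the associated publication concerns axon degeneration in Drosophila.
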