Features (pLannotate 1.2.2; 27 found; start..end, strand, type, name):
      1..229     -  CDS            mini-white (fragment): Drosophila white gene eye color pigment; white; This is a modified version of the white gene lacking part of the first intron.
    235..823     -  rep_origin     ori: high-copy-number ColE1/pMB1/pBR322/pUC origin of replication
    994..1854    -  CDS            AmpR: β-lactamase; bla; confers resistance to ampicillin, carbenicillin, and related antibiotics
   1855..1959    -  promoter       AmpR promoter: bla
   2054..2089    +  CDS            rop (fragment): Rop protein, which maintains plasmids at low copy number; rop
   2191..2260    +  misc_feature   bom (fragment): basis of mobility region from pBR322
   2259..2762    -  gene           mini-white (fragment): white; This modified version of the white gene lacks part of the first intron.
   2762..2994    -  misc_feature   P element 3' end: P element 3' end
   3141..3169    -  misc_feature   MCS (fragment): pBluescript multiple cloning site
   3190..3428    +  promoter       hsp70 promoter: Drosophila melanogaster hsp70Bb promoter
   3473..3543    +  ncRNA          tRNA: Accession: RF00005 - tRNA
   3583..3650    +  misc_RNA       tracrRNA (fragment): trans-activating CRISPR RNA for the Streptococcus pyogenes CRISPR/Cas9 system
   3657..3727    +  ncRNA          tRNA: Accession: RF00005 - tRNA
   3767..3834    +  misc_RNA       tracrRNA (fragment): trans-activating CRISPR RNA for the Streptococcus pyogenes CRISPR/Cas9 system
   3841..3911    +  ncRNA          tRNA: Accession: RF00005 - tRNA
   3951..4018    +  misc_RNA       tracrRNA (fragment): trans-activating CRISPR RNA for the Streptococcus pyogenes CRISPR/Cas9 system
   4025..4095    +  ncRNA          tRNA: Accession: RF00005 - tRNA
   4117..4192    +  misc_RNA       gRNA scaffold: guide RNA scaffold for the Streptococcus pyogenes CRISPR/Cas9 system
   4199..4269    +  ncRNA          tRNA: Accession: RF00005 - tRNA
   4278..4352    +  CDS            small t antigen (fragment): SV40 (simian virus 40) small t antigen
   4354..4419    +  intron         small t intron: SV40 (simian virus 40) small t antigen intron
   4549..4569    +  CDS            SV40 NLS: nuclear localization signal of SV40 (simian virus 40) large T antigen
   4576..4710    +  CDS            LT_POVHA (fragment): Protein inferred from homology: Swiss-Prot protein existence level 3. Isoform large T antigen is a key early protein essential for both driving viral replication and inducing cellular transformation. Plays a role in viral genome replication by driving entry of quiescent cells into the cell cycle and by autoregulating the synthesis of viral early mRNA. Displays highly oncogenic activities by corrupting the host cellular checkpoint mechanisms that guard cell division and the transcription, replication, and repair of DNA. Participates in the modulation of cellular gene expression preceeding viral
   4735..4818    +  CDS            large T antigen (fragment): large T antigen from SV40 (simian virus 40)
   4841..4975    +  polyA_signal   SV40 poly(A) signal: SV40 polyadenylation signal
   4993..9112    +  gene           mini-white: white; This modified version of the white gene lacks part of the first intron.
   9123..9708    -  misc_feature   P element 5' end: No description available
>Addgene plasmid #187885 | UAS-4x(tRNA::dsarm{sgRNA}) | addgene full sequence | sequence record 372290 | Addgene NGS Result
GGCCAGACCCACGTAGTCCAGCGGCAGATCGGCGGCGGAGAAGTTAAGCGTCTCCAGGATGACCTTGCCC
GAACTGGGGCACGTGGTGTTCGACGATGTGCAGCTAATTTCGCCCGGCTCCACGTCCGCCCATTGGTTAA
TCAGCAGACCCTCGTTGGCGTAACGGAACCATGAGAGGTACGACAACCATTTGAGGTATACTGGCACCGA
GCCCGAGTTCAAGAAGAAGGCGTTTTTCCATAGGCTCCGCCCCCCTGACGAGCATCACAAAAATCGACGC
TCAAGTCAGAGGTGGCGAAACCCGACAGGACTATAAAGATACCAGGCGTTTCCCCCTGGAAGCTCCCTCG
TGCGCTCTCCTGTTCCGACCCTGCCGCTTACCGGATACCTGTCCGCCTTTCTCCCTTCGGGAAGCGTGGC
GCTTTCTCATAGCTCACGCTGTAGGTATCTCAGTTCGGTGTAGGTCGTTCGCTCCAAGCTGGGCTGTGTG
CACGAACCCCCCGTTCAGCCCGACCGCTGCGCCTTATCCGGTAACTATCGTCTTGAGTCCAACCCGGTAA
GACACGACTTATCGCCACTGGCAGCAGCCACTGGTAACAGGATTAGCAGAGCGAGGTATGTAGGCGGTGC
TACAGAGTTCTTGAAGTGGTGGCCTAACTACGGCTACACTAGAAGAACAGTATTTGGTATCTGCGCTCTG
CTGAAGCCAGTTACCTTCGGAAAAAGAGTTGGTAGCTCTTGATCCGGCAAACAAACCACCGCTGGTAGCG
GTGGTTTTTTTGTTTGCAAGCAGCAGATTACGCGCAGAAAAAAAGGATCTCAAGAAGATCCTTTGATCTT
TTCTACGGGGTCTGACGCTCAGTGGAACGAAAACTCACGTTAAGGGATTTTGGTCATGAGATTATCAAAA
AGGATCTTCACCTAGATCCTTTTAAATTAAAAATGAAGTTTTAAATCAATCTAAAGTATATATGAGTAAA
CTTGGTCTGACAGTTACCAATGCTTAATCAGTGAGGCACCTATCTCAGCGATCTGTCTATTTCGTTCATC
CATAGTTGCCTGACTCCCCGTCGTGTAGATAACTACGATACGGGAGGGCTTACCATCTGGCCCCAGTGCT
GCAATGATACCGCGAGACCCACGCTCACCGGCTCCAGATTTATCAGCAATAAACCAGCCAGCCGGAAGGG
CCGAGCGCAGAAGTGGTCCTGCAACTTTATCCGCCTCCATCCAGTCTATTAATTGTTGCCGGGAAGCTAG
AGTAAGTAGTTCGCCAGTTAATAGTTTGCGCAACGTTGTTGCCATTGCTACAGGCATCGTGGTGTCACGC
TCGTCGTTTGGTATGGCTTCATTCAGCTCCGGTTCCCAACGATCAAGGCGAGTTACATGATCCCCCATGT
TGTGCAAAAAAGCGGTTAGCTCCTTCGGTCCTCCGATCGTTGTCAGAAGTAAGTTGGCCGCAGTGTTATC
ACTCATGGTTATGGCAGCACTGCATAATTCTCTTACTGTCATGCCATCCGTAAGATGCTTTTCTGTGACT
GGTGAGTACTCAACCAAGTCATTCTGAGAATAGTGTATGCGGCGACCGAGTTGCTCTTGCCCGGCGTCAA
TACGGGATAATACCGCGCCACATAGCAGAACTTTAAAAGTGCTCATCATTGGAAAACGTTCTTCGGGGCG
AAAACTCTCAAGGATCTTACCGCTGTTGAGATCCAGTTCGATGTAACCCACTCGTGCACCCAACTGATCT
TCAGCATCTTTTACTTTCACCAGCGTTTCTGGGTGAGCAAAAACAGGAAGGCAAAATGCCGCAAAAAAGG
GAATAAGGGCGACACGGAAATGTTGAATACTCATACTCTTCCTTTTTCAATATTATTGAAGCATTTATCA
GGGTTATTGTCTCATGAGCGGATACATATTTGAATGTATTTAGAAAAATAAACAAATAGGGGTTCCGCGC
ACATTTCCCCGAAAAGTGCCACCTGACGTCTAAGAAACCATTATTATCATGACATTAACCTATAAAAATA
GGCGTATCACGAGGCCCTTTCGTCTCGCGCGTTTCGGTGATGACGGTGAAAACCTCTGACACATGCAGCT
CCCGGAGACGGTCACAGCTTGTCTGTAAGCGGATGCCGGGAGCAGACAAGCCCGTCAGGGCGCGTCAGCG
GGTGTTGGCGGGTGTCGGGGCTGGCTTAACTATGCGGCATCAGAGCAGATTGTACTGAGAGTGCACCATA
TGCGGTGTGAAATACCGCACCGAATCGCGCGGAACTAACGACAGTCGCTCCAAGGTCGTCGAACAAAAGG
TGAATGTGTTGCGGAGAGCGGGTGGGAGACAGCGAAAGAGCAACTACGAAACGTGGTGTGGTGGAGGTGA
ATTATGAAGAGGGCGCGCGATTTGAAAAGTATGTATATAAAAAATATATCCCGGTGTTTTATGTAGCGAT
AAACGAGTTTTTGATGTAAGGTATGCAGGTGTGTAAGTCTTTTGGTTAGAAGACAAATCCAAAGTCTACT
TGTGGGGATGTTCGAAGGGGAAATACTTGTATTCTATAGGTCATATCTTGTTTTTATTGGCACAAATATA
ATTACATTAGCTTTTTGAGGGGGCAATAAACAGTAAACACGATGGTAATAATGGTAAAAAAAAAAAACAA
GCAGTTATTTCGGATATATGTCGGCTACTCCTTGCGTCGGGCCCGAAGTCTTAGAGCCAGATATGCGAGC
ACCCGGAAGCTCACGATGAGAATGGCCAGACCATGATGAAATAACATAAGGTGGTCCCGTCGGCAAGAGA
CATCCACTTAACGTATGCTTGCAATAAGTGCGAGTGAAAGGAATAGTATTCTGAGTGTCGTATTGAGTCT
GAGTGAGACAGCGATATGATTGTTGATTAACCCTTAGCATGTCCGTGGGGTTTGAATTAACTCATAATAT
TAATTAGACGAAATTATTTTTAAAGTTTTATTTTTAATAATTTGCGAGTACGCAAAGCTTGGCTGCATCC
AACGCGTTGGGAGCTCTCCGGATCCAAGCTTGGATCCGGGTAATCGCTTATCCTCGGATAAACAATTATC
CTCACGGGTAATCGCTTATCCGCTCGGGTAATCGCTTATCCTCGGGTAATCGCTTATCCTTAAGCTTGAT
ATCGAATTGCTGCAGCCCGAGCGGAGACTCTAGCGAGCGCCGGAGTATAAATAGAGGCGCTTCGTCTACG
GAGCGACAATTCAATTCAAACAAGCAAAGTGAACACGTCGCTAAGCGAAAGCTAAGCAAATAAACAAGCG
CAGCTGAACAAGCTAAACAATCTGCAGTAAAGTGCAAGTTAAAGTGAATCAATTAAAAGTAACCAGCAAC
CAAGTAAATCAACTGCAACTACTGAAATCTGCCAAGAAGTAATTATTGAATACAAGAAGAGAACTCTGAA
TAGGGAATTGGGAATTCGGGCTTTGAGTGTGTGTAGACATCAAGCATCGGTGGTTCAGTGGTAGAATGCT
CGCCTGCCACGCGGGCGGCCCGGGTTCGATTCCCGGCCGATGCAGGGCGGCGGTGGGATGGGTAGTTTCA
GAGCTATGCTGGAAACAGCATAGCAAGTTGAAATAAGGCTAGTCCGTTATCAACTTGAAAAAGTGGCACC
GAGTCGGTGCTAACAAAGCACCAGTGGTCTAGTGGTAGAATAGTACCCTGCCACGGTACAGACCCGGGTT
CGATTCCCGGCTGGTGCAGGATAATGGTCTGGATAAGGGTTTCAGAGCTATGCTGGAAACAGCATAGCAA
GTTGAAATAAGGCTAGTCCGTTATCAACTTGAAAAAGTGGCACCGAGTCGGTGCTAACAAAGCACCAGTG
GTCTAGTGGTAGAATAGTACCCTGCCACGGTACAGACCCGGGTTCGATTCCCGGCTGGTGCAGGTTCCCT
TGTGGTCCGTGGGTTTCAGAGCTATGCTGGAAACAGCATAGCAAGTTGAAATAAGGCTAGTCCGTTATCA
ACTTGAAAAAGTGGCACCGAGTCGGTGCTAACAAAGCACCAGTGGTCTAGTGGTAGAATAGTACCCTGCC
ACGGTACAGACCCGGGTTCGATTCCCGGCTGGTGCAGGAGGTGGTGGCGGCGTTACGTTTTAGAGCTAGA
AATAGCAAGTTAAAATAAGGCTAGTCCGTTATCAACTTGAAAAAGTGGCACCGAGTCGGTGCTAACAAAG
CACCAGTGGTCTAGTGGTAGAATAGTACCCTGCCACGGTACAGACCCGGGTTCGATTCCCGGCTGGTGCA
TCTAGAGGATCTTTGTGAAGGAACCTTACTTCTGTGGTGTGACATAATTGGACAAACTACCTACAGAGAT
TTAAAGCTCTAAGGTAAATATAAAATTTTTAAGTGTATAATGTGTTAAACTACTGATTCTAATTGTTTGT
GTATTTTAGATTCCAACCTATGGAACTGATGAATGGGAGCAGTGGTGGAATGCCTTTAATGAGGAAAACC
TGTTTTGCTCAGAAGAAATGCCATCTAGTGATGATGAGGCTACTGCTGACTCTCAACATTCTACTCCTCC
AAAAAAGAAGAGAAAGGTAGAAGACCCCAAGGACTTTCCTTCAGAATTGCTAAGTTTTTTGAGTCATGCT
GTGTTTAGTAATAGAACTCTTGCTTGCTTTGCTATTTACACCACAAAGGAAAAAGCTGCACTGCTATACA
AGAAAATTATGGAAAAATATTTGATGTATAGTGCCTTGACTAGAGATCATAATCAGCCATACCACATTTG
TAGAGGTTTTACTTGCTTTAAAAAACCTCCCACACCTCCCCCTGAACCTGAAACATAAAATGAATGCAAT
TGTTGTTGTTAACTTGTTTATTGCAGCTTATAATGGTTACAAATAAAGCAATAGCATCACAAATTTCACA
AATAAAGCATTTTTTTCACTGCATTCTAGTTGTGGTTTGTCCAAACTCATCAATGTATCTTATCATGTCT
GGATCCACTAGAAGGCCTAATTCTAGTATGTATGTAAGTTAATAAAACCCATTTTTGCGGAAAGTAGATA
AAAAAAACATTTTTTTTTTTTACTGCACTGGATATCATTGAACTTATCTGATCAGTTTTAAATTTACTTC
GATCCAAGGGTATTTGATGTACCAGGTTCTTTCGATTACCTCTCACTCAAAATGACATTCCACTCAAAGT
CAGCGCTGTTTGCCTCCTTCTCTGTCCACAGAAATATCGCCGTCTCTTTCGCCGCTGCGTCCGCTATCTC
TTTCGCCACCGTTTGTAGCGTTACGTAGCGTCAATGTCCGCCTTCAGTTGCATTTTGTCAGCGGTTTCGT
GACGAAGCTCCAAGCGGTTTACGCCATCAATTAAACACAAAGTGCTGTGCCAAAACTCCTCTCGCTTCTT
ATTTTTGTTTGTTTTTTGAGTGATTGGGGTGGTGATTGGTTTTGGGTGGGTAAGCAGGGGAAAGTGTGAA
AAATCCCGGCAATGGGCCAAGAGGATCAGGAGCTATTAATTCGCGGAGGCAGCAAACACCCATCTGCCGA
GCATCTGAACAATGTGAGTAGTACATGTGCATACATCTTAAGTTCACTTGATCTATAGGAACTGCGATTG
CAACATCAAATTGTCTGCGGCGTGAGAACTGCGACCCACAAAAATCCCAAACCGCAATTGCACAAACAAA
TAGTGACACGAAACAGATTATTCTGGTAGCTGTTCTCGCTATATAAGACAATTTTTGAGATCATATCATG
ATCAAGACATCTAAAGGCATTCATTTTCGACTATATTCTTTTTTACAAAAAATATAACAACCAGATATTT
TAAGCTGATCCTAGATGCACAAAAAATAAATAAAAGTATAAACCTACTTCGTAGGATACTTCGGGGTACT
TTTTGTTCGGGGTTAGATGAGCATAACGCTTGTAGTTGATATTTGAGATCCCCTATCATTGCAGGGTGAC
AGCGGAGCGGCTTCGCAGAGCTGCATTAACCAGGGCTTCGGGCAGGCCAAAAACTACGGCACGCTCCGGC
CACCCAGTCCGCCGGAGGACTCCGGTTCAGGGAGCGGCCAACTAGCCGAGAACCTCACCTATGCCTGGCA
CAATATGGACATCTTTGGGGCGGTCAATCAGCCGGGCTCCGGATGGCGGCAGCTGGTCAACCGGACACGC
GGACTATTCTGCAACGAGCGACACATACCGGCGCCCAGGAAACATTTGCTCAAGAACGGTGAGTTTCTAT
TCGCAGTCGGCTGATCTGTGTGAAATCTTAATAAAGGGTCCAATTACCAATTTGAAACTCAGTTTGCGGC
GTGGCCTATCCGGGCGAACTTTTGGCCGTGATGGGCAGTTCCGGTGCCGGAAAGACGACCCTGCTGAATG
CCCTTGCCTTTCGATCGCCGCAGGGCATCCAAGTATCGCCATCCGGGATGCGACTGCTCAATGGCCAACC
TGTGGACGCCAAGGAGATGCAGGCCAGGTGCGCCTATGTCCAGCAGGATGACCTCTTTATCGGCTCCCTA
ACGGCCAGGGAACACCTGATTTTCCAAGCCATGGTGCGGATGCCACGACATCTGACCTATCGGCAGCGAG
TGGCCCGCGTGGATCAGGTGATCCAGGAGCTTTCGCTCAGCAAATGTCAGCACACGATCATCGGTGTGCC
CGGCAGGGTGAAAGGTCTGTCCGGCGGAGAAAGGAAGCGTCTGGCATTCGCCTCCGAGGCTCTAACCGAT
CCGCCGCTTCTGATCTGCGATGAGCCCACCTCCGGACTGGACTCCTTTACCGCCCACAGCGTCGTCCAGG
TGCTGAAGAAGCTGTCGCAGAAGGGCAAGACCGTCATCCTGACCATTCATCAGCCGTCTTCCGAGCTGTT
TGAGCTCTTTGACAAGATCCTTCTGATGGCCGAGGGCAGGGTAGCTTTCTTGGGCACTCCCAGCGAAGCC
GTCGACTTCTTTTCCTAGTGAGTTCGATGTGTTTATTAAGGGTATCTAGTATTACATAACATCTCAACTC
CTATCCAGCGTGGGTGCCCAGTGTCCTACCAACTACAATCCGGCGGACTTTTACGTACAGGTGTTGGCCG
TTGTGCCCGGACGGGAGATCGAGTCCCGTGATCGGATCGCCAAGATATGCGACAATTTTGCCATTAGCAA
AGTAGCCCGGGATATGGAGCAGTTGTTGGCCACCAAAAATCTGGAGAAGCCACTGGAGCAGCCGGAGAAT
GGGTACACCTACAAGGCCACCTGGTTCATGCAGTTCCGGGCGGTCCTGTGGCGATCCTGGCTGTCGGTGC
TCAAGGAACCACTCCTCGTAAAAGTGCGACTTATTCAGACAACGGTGAGTGGTTCCAGTGGAAACAAATG
ATATAACGCTTACAATTCTTGGAAACAAATTCGCTAGATTTTAGATAGAATTGCCTGATTCCACACCCTT
CTTAGTTTTTTTCAATGAGATGTATAGTTTATAGTTTTGCAGAAGATAAATAAATTTCATTTAACTCGCG
AATATTAATGAGATGCGAGTAACATTTTAATTTGCAGATGGTTGCCATCTTGATTGGCCTCATCTTTTTG
GGCCAACAACTCACGCAAGTGGGTGTGATGAATATCAACGGAGCCATCTTCCTCTTCCTGACCAACATGA
CCTTTCAAAACGTCTTTGCCACGATAAATGTAAGTCATGTTTAGAATACATTTGCATTTCAATAATTTAC
TAACTTTCTAATGAATCGATTCGATTTAGGTGTTCACCTCAGAGCTGCCAGTTTTTATGAGGGAGGCCCG
AAGTCGACTTTATCGCTGTGACACATACTTTCTGGGCAAAACGATTGCCGAATTGCCGCTTTTTCTCACA
GTGCCACTGGTCTTCACGGCGATTGCCTATCCGATGATCGGACTGCGGGCCGGAGTGCTGCACTTCTTCA
ACTGCCTGGCGCTGGTCACTCTGGTGGCCAATGTGTCAACGTCCTTCGGATATCTAATATCCTGCGCCAG
CTCCTCGACCTCGATGGCGCTGTCTGTGGGTCCGCCGGTTATCATACCATTCCTGCTCTTTGGCGGCTTC
TTCTTGAACTCGGGCTCGGTGCCAGTATACCTCAAATGGTTGTCGTACCTCTCATGGTTCCGTTACGCCA
ACGAGGGTCTGCTGATTAACCAATGGGCGGACGTGGAGCCGGGCGAAATTAGCTGCACATCGTCGAACAC
CACGTGCCCCAGTTCGGGCAAGGTCATCCTGGAGACGCTTAACTTCTCCGCCGCCGATCTGCCGCTGGAC
TACGTGGGTCTGGCCATTCTCATCGTGAGCTTCCGGGTGCTCGCATATCTGGCTCTAAGACTTCGGGCCC
GACGCAAGGAGTAGCCGACATATATCCGAAATAACTGCTTGTTTTTTTTTTTTACCATTATTACCATCGT
GTTTACTGTTTATTGCCCCCTCAAAAAGCTAATGTAATTATATTTGTGCCAATAAAAACAAGATATGACC
TATAGAATACAAGTATTTCCCCTTCGAACATCCCCACAAGTAGACTTTGGATTTGTCTTCTAACCAAAAG
ACTTACACACCTGCATACCTTACATCAAAAACTCGTTTATCGCTACATAAAACACCGGGATATATTTTTT
ATATACATACTTTTCAAATCGCGCGCCCTCTTCATAATTCACCTCCACCACACCACGTTTCGTAGTTGCT
CTTTCGCTGTCTCCCACCCGCTCTCCGCAACACATTCACCTTTTGTTCGACGACCTTGGAGCGACTGTCG
TTAGTTCCGCGCGATTCGGTTCGCTCAAATGGTTCCGAGTGGTTCATTTCGTCTCAATAGAAATTAGTAA
TAAATATTTGTATGTACAATTTATTTGCTCCAATATATTTGTATATATTTCCCTCACAGCTATATTTATT
CTAATTTAATATTATGACTTTTTAAGGTAATTTTTTGTGACCTGTTCGGAGTGATTAGCGTTACAATTTG
AACTGAAAGTGACATCCAGTGTTTGTTCCTTGTGTAGATGCATCTCAAAAAAATGGTGGGCATAATAGTG
TTGTTTATATATATCAAAAATAACAACTATAATAATAAGAATACATTTAATTTAGAAAATGCTTGGATTT
CACTGGAACTAGAATTAATTCGGCTGCTGCTCTAAACGACGCATTTCGTACTCCAAAGTACGAATTTTTT
CCCTCAAGCTCTTATTTTCATTAAACAATGAACAGGACCTAACGCACAGTCACGTTATTGTTTACATAAA
TGATTTTTTTTACTATTCAAACTTACTCTGTTTGTGTACTCCCACTGGTATAGCCTTCTTTTATCTTTTC
TGGTTCAGGCTCTATCACTTTACTAGGTACGGCATCTGCGTTGAGTCGCCTCCTTTTAAATGTCTGACCT
TTTGCAGGTGCAGCCTTCCACTGCGAATCATTAAAGTGGGTATCACAAATTTGGGAGTTTTCACCAAGGC
TGCACCCAAGGCTCTGCTCCCACAATTTTCTCTTAATAGCACACTTCGGCACGTGAATTAATTTTACTCC
AGTCACAGCTTTGCAGCAAAATTTGCAATATTTCATTTTTTTTTATTCCACGTAAGGGTTAATGTTTTCA
AAAAAAAATTCGTCCGCACACAACCTTTCCTCTCAACAAGCAAACGTGCACTGAATTTAAGTGTATACTT
CGGTAAGCTTCGGCTATCGACGGGACCACCTTATGTTATTTCATCATG
